>Addgene plasmid #123654 | pUC57-Kan_AVR1-CO39 | addgene full sequence | sequence record 244337 | Addgene NGS Result
TCGCGCGTTTCGGTGATGACGGTGAAAACCTCTGACACATGCAGCTCCCGGAGACGGTCACAGCTTGTCT
GTAAGCGGATGCCGGGAGCAGACAAGCCCGTCAGGGCGCGTCAGCGGGTGTTGGCGGGTGTCGGGGCTGG
CTTAACTATGCGGCATCAGAGCAGATTGTACTGAGAGTGCACCATATGCGGTGTGAAATACCGCACAGAT
GCGTAAGGAGAAAATACCGCATCAGGCGCCATTCGCCATTCAGGCTGCGCAACTGTTGGGAAGGGCGATC
GGTGCGGGCCTCTTCGCTATTACGCCAGCTGGCGAAAGGGGGATGTGCTGCAAGGCGATTAAGTTGGGTA
ACGCCAGGGTTTTCCCAGTCACGACGTTGTAAAACGACGGCCAGTGAATTGACGCGTATTGGGATGGAAC
TTGGTCTCTAATGTGGAAAGATTGTATTATTCAAAGATATAAAGATGGTGATGTTAATAATATTTATACT
GCTAATAGAAATGAAGAAATTACTATTGAAGAATATAAAGTTTTTGTTAATGAAGCTTGTCATCCATATC
CAGTTATTTTGCCAGATAGATCTGTTTTGTCTGGTGATTTTACTTCTGCTTATGCTGATGATGATGAATC
TTGTTGAGCTTAGAGACCAAGTTCCATCCCAATGGCGCGCCGAGCTTGGCTCGAGCATGGTCATAGCTGT
TTCCTGTGTGAAATTGTTATCCGCTCACAATTCCACACAACATACGAGCCGGAAGCATAAAGTGTAAAGC
CTGGGGTGCCTAATGAGTGAGCTAACTCACATTAATTGCGTTGCGCTCACTGCCCGCTTTCCAGTCGGGA
AACCTGTCGTGCCAGCTGCATTAATGAATCGGCCAACGCGCGGGGAGAGGCGGTTTGCGTATTGGGCGCT
CTTCCGCTTCCTCGCTCACTGACTCGCTGCGCTCGGTCGTTCGGCTGCGGCGAGCGGTATCAGCTCACTC
AAAGGCGGTAATACGGTTATCCACAGAATCAGGGGATAACGCAGGAAAGAACATGTGAGCAAAAGGCCAG
CAAAAGGCCAGGAACCGTAAAAAGGCCGCGTTGCTGGCGTTTTTCCATAGGCTCCGCCCCCCTGACGAGC
ATCACAAAAATCGACGCTCAAGTCAGAGGTGGCGAAACCCGACAGGACTATAAAGATACCAGGCGTTTCC
CCCTGGAAGCTCCCTCGTGCGCTCTCCTGTTCCGACCCTGCCGCTTACCGGATACCTGTCCGCCTTTCTC
CCTTCGGGAAGCGTGGCGCTTTCTCATAGCTCACGCTGTAGGTATCTCAGTTCGGTGTAGGTCGTTCGCT
CCAAGCTGGGCTGTGTGCACGAACCCCCCGTTCAGCCCGACCGCTGCGCCTTATCCGGTAACTATCGTCT
TGAGTCCAACCCGGTAAGACACGACTTATCGCCACTGGCAGCAGCCACTGGTAACAGGATTAGCAGAGCG
AGGTATGTAGGCGGTGCTACAGAGTTCTTGAAGTGGTGGCCTAACTACGGCTACACTAGAAGAACAGTAT
TTGGTATCTGCGCTCTGCTGAAGCCAGTTACCTTCGGAAAAAGAGTTGGTAGCTCTTGATCCGGCAAACA
AACCACCGCTGGTAGCGGTGGTTTTTTTGTTTGCAAGCAGCAGATTACGCGCAGAAAAAAAGGATCTCAA
GAAGATCCTTTGATCTTTTCTACGGGGTCTGACGCTCAGTGGAACGAAAACTCACGTTAAGGGATTTTGG
TCATGAGATTATCAAAAAGGATCTTCACCTAGATCCTTTTAAATTAAAAATGAAGTTTTAAATCAATCTA
AAGTATATATGAGTAAACTTGGTCTGACAGTTAGAAAAACTCATCGAGCATCAAATGAAACTGCAATTTA
TTCATATCAGGATTATCAATACCATATTTTTGAAAAAGCCGTTTCTGTAATGAAGGAGAAAACTCACCGA
GGCAGTTCCATAGGATGGCAAGATCCTGGTATCGGTCTGCGATTCCGACTCGTCCAACATCAATACAACC
TATTAATTTCCCCTCGTCAAAAATAAGGTTATCAAGTGAGAAATCACCATGAGTGACGACTGAATCCGGT
GAGAATGGCAAAAGTTTATGCATTTCTTTCCAGACTTGTTCAACAGGCCAGCCATTACGCTCGTCATCAA
AATCACTCGCATCAACCAAACCGTTATTCATTCGTGATTGCGCCTGAGCGAGACGAAATACGCGATCGCT
GTTAAAAGGACAATTACAAACAGGAATCGAATGCAACCGGCGCAGGAACACTGCCAGCGCATCAACAATA
TTTTCACCTGAATCAGGATATTCTTCTAATACCTGGAATGCTGTTTTCCCAGGGATCGCAGTGGTGAGTA
ACCATGCATCATCAGGAGTACGGATAAAATGCTTGATGGTCGGAAGAGGCATAAATTCCGTCAGCCAGTT
TAGTCTGACCATCTCATCTGTAACATCATTGGCAACGCTACCTTTGCCATGTTTCAGAAACAACTCTGGC
GCATCGGGCTTCCCATACAATCGATAGATTGTCGCACCTGATTGCCCGACATTATCGCGAGCCCATTTAT
ACCCATATAAATCAGCATCCATGTTGGAATTTAATCGCGGCCTAGAGCAAGACGTTTCCCGTTGAATATG
GCTCATACTCTTCCTTTTTCAATATTATTGAAGCATTTATCAGGGTTATTGTCTCATGAGCGGATACATA
TTTGAATGTATTTAGAAAAATAAACAAATAGGGGTTCCGCGCACATTTCCCCGAAAAGTGCCACCTGACG
TCTAAGAAACCATTATTATCATGACATTAACCTATAAAAATAGGCGTATCACGAGGCCCTTTCGTC
Features (pLannotate 1.2.2; 10 found; start..end, strand, type, name):
    137..236     +  misc_feature   bom (fragment): basis of mobility region from pBR322
    242..399     -  CDS            lacZα (fragment): LacZα fragment of β-galactosidase; lacZ fragment
    714..730     -  protein_bind   lac operator: The lac repressor binds to the lac operator to inhibit transcription in E. coli. This inhibition can be relieved by adding lactose or isopropyl-β-D-thiogalactopyranoside (IPTG). lac repressor encoded by lacI
    738..768     -  promoter       lac promoter: promoter for the E. coli lac operon
    783..804     -  protein_bind   CAP binding site: CAP binding activates transcription in the presence of cAMP. E. coli catabolite activator protein
    817..909     -  CDS            lacI (fragment): lac repressor; lacI; The lac repressor binds to the lac operator to inhibit transcription in E. coli. This inhibition can be relieved by adding lactose or isopropyl-β-D-thiogalactopyranoside (IPTG).
   1092..1680    -  rep_origin     ori: high-copy-number ColE1/pMB1/pBR322/pUC origin of replication
   1851..2666    -  CDS            KanR: aminoglycoside phosphotransferase; aph(3')-Ia; confers resistance to kanamycin in bacteria or G418 (Geneticin®) in eukaryotes
   2667..2771    -  promoter       AmpR promoter: bla
   2866..35      +  CDS            rop (fragment) (across the origin): Rop protein, which maintains plasmids at low copy number; rop
