[The description below was written by a language model from this plasmid's Addgene catalogue record and pLannotate feature annotations shown in this document.]
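Description:
pUC57-Kan_AVR1-CO39 is a small, high-copy E. coli cloning plasmid that serves as a Level 0 Golden Gate module carrying AVR1-CO39. According to the associated publication title, it belongs to a clone resource of Magnaporthe oryzae effectors. The backbone is pUC57-Kan, listed at 2,626 bp without insert, and the full sequenced record is 2,866 nt, which implies an insert of only a few hundred base pairs. Replication relies on the ColE1/pUC-type origin. Selection is by kanamycin, with the aph(3')-Ia aminoglycoside phosphotransferase gene annotated directly downstream of an AmpR (bla) promoter that presumably drives it. Short remnants of bom, rop and lacI are also detected. These are backbone fragments rather than functional elements.

The insert was placed into the EcoRV site of the cloning region, and it can be sequenced with the flanking M13 forward and reverse primers. The automated feature table does not annotate the AVR1-CO39 sequence itself. It does leave an unannotated gap between the lacZα fragment and the lac operator, lac promoter and CAP binding site, which is consistent with an insert interrupting the lacZα region. This matches the record's listing of lacZ as a screening marker.

As a Level 0 part, the plasmid is a storage and donor vector rather than an expression construct. In modular Golden Gate systems, such modules are released with type IIS restriction enzymes and assembled with promoters, tags and terminators into higher-level transcription units. The record does not state which type IIS sites or overhangs flank the insert, whether the signal peptide or stop codon is included, or which downstream expression hosts are intended.
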