Addgene plasmid #123654: pUC57-Kan_AVR1-CO39
Purpose: Level 0 Golden-Gate compatible vector
Depositing lab: Sophien Kamoun. Depositing organization: Sainsbury Laboratory, Norwich. Publication: A Clone Resource of Magnaporthe oryzae Effectors That Share Sequence and Structural Similarities Across Host-Specific Lineages. Petit-Houdenot Y, Langner T, Harant A, Win J, Kamoun S. Mol Plant Microbe Interact. 2020 Aug;33(8):1032-1035. doi: 10.1094/MPMI-03-20-0052-A. Epub 2020 Jun 22. PubMed 32460610.
Backbone
  Vector backbone: pUC57-Kan
  Backbone size w/o insert (bp): 2626
  Vector type: Golden Gate
  Selectable markers: lacZ
Growth in bacteria
  Bacterial resistance: Kanamycin, 50 μg/mL
  Growth temperature: 37°C
  Growth strain: DH5alpha
  Copy number: High Copy
Gene/Insert
  Gene/Insert name: AVR1-CO39
  Cloning method: Restriction Enzyme; 5′ cloning site EcoRV (unknown if destroyed); 3′ cloning site EcoRV (unknown if destroyed)
  Sequencing primers: 5′ M13Fw; 3′ M13Rv
Terms and licenses: Academic/Nonprofit Terms; Industry Terms: Not Available to Industry
How to cite: pUC57-Kan_AVR1-CO39 was a gift from Sophien Kamoun (Addgene plasmid # 123654 ; http://n2t.net/addgene:123654 ; RRID:Addgene_123654)
