>Addgene plasmid #123654 | pUC57-Kan_AVR1-CO39 | depositor partial sequence | sequence record 235909 | AVR1-CO39
TTGGTCTCTAATGTGGAAAGATTGTATTATTCAAAGATATAAAGATGGTGATGTTAATAATATTTATACT
GCTAATAGAAATGAAGAAATTACTATTGAAGAATATAAAGTTTTTGTTAATGAAGCTTGTCATCCATATC
CAGTTATTTTGCCAGATAGATCTGTTTTGTCTGGTGATTTTACTTCTGCTTATGCTGATGATGATGAATC
TTGTTGAGCTTAGAGACCAA
