>Addgene plasmid #123654 | pUC57-Kan_AVR1-CO39 | depositor partial sequence | sequence record 235910 | empty_vector
TCGCGCGTTTCGGTGATGACGGTGAAAACCTCTGACACATGCAGCTCCCGGAGACGGTCACAGCTTGTCT
GTAAGCGGATGCCGGGAGCAGACAAGCCCGTCAGGGCGCGTCAGCGGGTGTTGGCGGGTGTCGGGGCTGG
CTTAACTATGCGGCATCAGAGCAGATTGTACTGAGAGTGCACCATATGCGGTGTGAAATACCGCACAGAT
GCGTAAGGAGAAAATACCGCATCAGGCGCCATTCGCCATTCAGGCTGCGCAACTGTTGGGAAGGGCGATC
GGTGCGGGCCTCTTCGCTATTACGCCAGCTGGCGAAAGGGGGATGTGCTGCAAGGCGATTAAGTTGGGTA
ACGCCAGGGTTTTCCCAGTCACGACGTTGTAAAACGACGGCCAGTGAATTGACGCGTATTGGGATATCCC
AATGGCGCGCCGAGCTTGGCTCGAGCATGGTCATAGCTGTTTCCTGTGTGAAATTGTTATCCGCTCACAA
TTCCACACAACATACGAGCCGGAAGCATAAAGTGTAAAGCCTGGGGTGCCTAATGAGTGAGCTAACTCAC
ATTAATTGCGTTGCGCTCACTGCCCGCTTTCCAGTCGGGAAACCTGTCGTGCCAGCTGCATTAATGAATC
GGCCAACGCGCGGGGAGAGGCGGTTTGCGTATTGGGCGCTCTTCCGCTTCCTCGCTCACTGACTCGCTGC
GCTCGGTCGTTCGGCTGCGGCGAGCGGTATCAGCTCACTCAAAGGCGGTAATACGGTTATCCACAGAATC
AGGGGATAACGCAGGAAAGAACATGTGAGCAAAAGGCCAGCAAAAGGCCAGGAACCGTAAAAAGGCCGCG
TTGCTGGCGTTTTTCCATAGGCTCCGCCCCCCTGACGAGCATCACAAAAATCGACGCTCAAGTCAGAGGT
GGCGAAACCCGACAGGACTATAAAGATACCAGGCGTTTCCCCCTGGAAGCTCCCTCGTGCGCTCTCCTGT
TCCGACCCTGCCGCTTACCGGATACCTGTCCGCCTTTCTCCCTTCGGGAAGCGTGGCGCTTTCTCATAGC
TCACGCTGTAGGTATCTCAGTTCGGTGTAGGTCGTTCGCTCCAAGCTGGGCTGTGTGCACGAACCCCCCG
TTCAGCCCGACCGCTGCGCCTTATCCGGTAACTATCGTCTTGAGTCCAACCCGGTAAGACACGACTTATC
GCCACTGGCAGCAGCCACTGGTAACAGGATTAGCAGAGCGAGGTATGTAGGCGGTGCTACAGAGTTCTTG
AAGTGGTGGCCTAACTACGGCTACACTAGAAGAACAGTATTTGGTATCTGCGCTCTGCTGAAGCCAGTTA
CCTTCGGAAAAAGAGTTGGTAGCTCTTGATCCGGCAAACAAACCACCGCTGGTAGCGGTGGTTTTTTTGT
TTGCAAGCAGCAGATTACGCGCAGAAAAAAAGGATCTCAAGAAGATCCTTTGATCTTTTCTACGGGGTCT
GACGCTCAGTGGAACGAAAACTCACGTTAAGGGATTTTGGTCATGAGATTATCAAAAAGGATCTTCACCT
AGATCCTTTTAAATTAAAAATGAAGTTTTAAATCAATCTAAAGTATATATGAGTAAACTTGGTCTGACAG
TTAGAAAAACTCATCGAGCATCAAATGAAACTGCAATTTATTCATATCAGGATTATCAATACCATATTTT
TGAAAAAGCCGTTTCTGTAATGAAGGAGAAAACTCACCGAGGCAGTTCCATAGGATGGCAAGATCCTGGT
ATCGGTCTGCGATTCCGACTCGTCCAACATCAATACAACCTATTAATTTCCCCTCGTCAAAAATAAGGTT
ATCAAGTGAGAAATCACCATGAGTGACGACTGAATCCGGTGAGAATGGCAAAAGTTTATGCATTTCTTTC
CAGACTTGTTCAACAGGCCAGCCATTACGCTCGTCATCAAAATCACTCGCATCAACCAAACCGTTATTCA
TTCGTGATTGCGCCTGAGCGAGACGAAATACGCGATCGCTGTTAAAAGGACAATTACAAACAGGAATCGA
ATGCAACCGGCGCAGGAACACTGCCAGCGCATCAACAATATTTTCACCTGAATCAGGATATTCTTCTAAT
ACCTGGAATGCTGTTTTCCCAGGGATCGCAGTGGTGAGTAACCATGCATCATCAGGAGTACGGATAAAAT
GCTTGATGGTCGGAAGAGGCATAAATTCCGTCAGCCAGTTTAGTCTGACCATCTCATCTGTAACATCATT
GGCAACGCTACCTTTGCCATGTTTCAGAAACAACTCTGGCGCATCGGGCTTCCCATACAATCGATAGATT
GTCGCACCTGATTGCCCGACATTATCGCGAGCCCATTTATACCCATATAAATCAGCATCCATGTTGGAAT
TTAATCGCGGCCTAGAGCAAGACGTTTCCCGTTGAATATGGCTCATACTCTTCCTTTTTCAATATTATTG
AAGCATTTATCAGGGTTATTGTCTCATGAGCGGATACATATTTGAATGTATTTAGAAAAATAAACAAATA
GGGGTTCCGCGCACATTTCCCCGAAAAGTGCCACCTGACGTCTAAGAAACCATTATTATCATGACATTAA
CCTATAAAAATAGGCGTATCACGAGGCCCTTTCGTC
